Addgene plasmid #228633: EV-A71 isolate 4643-TW98 2A precursor protease with C110A and four aa at N-term to create a VP1-2A junction in active site
Purpose: Bacterial expression of the A71 2A protease with ITTL at the N-terminal and a C110A mutation used for crystallization in P 6 1 (PDB 9FGO)
Depositing lab: ASAP Discovery & Frank von Delft. Depositing organization: University of Oxford.
Backbone
  Vector backbone: pSUMO-LIC
  Backbone manufacturer: Structural Genomics Consortium
  Vector type: Bacterial Expression
Growth in bacteria
  Bacterial resistance: Kanamycin, 50 μg/mL
  Growth temperature: 37°C
  Growth strain: DH5alpha
  Copy number: High Copy
Gene/Insert
  Gene/Insert name: Enterovirus Coxsackievirus A71 2A protease
  Species: Enterovirus A71
  Insert size (bp): 465
  Mutation: C110A
  GenBank ID: JN544418.1
  Tag / fusion protein: His-SUMO (N terminal on insert)
  Cloning method: Ligation Independent Cloning
Terms and licenses: Academic/Nonprofit Terms; Industry Terms: Not Available to Industry
How to cite: EV-A71 isolate 4643-TW98 2A precursor protease with C110A and four aa at N-term to create a VP1-2A junction in active site was a gift from ASAP Discovery & Frank von Delft (Addgene plasmid # 228633 ; http://n2t.net/addgene:228633 ; RRID:Addgene_228633)
