[The description below was written by a language model from this plasmid's Addgene catalogue record and pLannotate feature annotations shown in this document.]
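Description:
EV-A71 isolate 4643-TW98 2A precursor protease (C110A) is a bacterial expression plasmid built on the pSUMO-LIC backbone from the Structural Genomics Consortium, a pET-style vector of about 6.1 kb. It carries a ColE1/pMB1-type origin together with bom and rop elements, an f1 origin, and a kanamycin resistance gene (aph(3')-Ia) for selection. The catalogue lists it as high copy. Remnants of a tetracycline resistance gene are annotated as fragments only and are presumably non-functional backbone relics.

Expression is driven by a T7 promoter with an adjacent lac operator and a T7 gene 10 ribosome binding site, and it ends at a T7 terminator. The plasmid-encoded lacI repressor makes expression IPTG-inducible in hosts that supply T7 RNA polymerase. The open reading frame begins with a short His-tag region, followed by a SUMO domain fused to the N-terminus of the 465 bp insert, which was introduced by ligation-independent cloning. The feature table matches the insert to the enterovirus A71 polyprotein, consistent with the 2A protease region. The construct adds four residues (ITTL) from the C-terminus of VP1 ahead of 2A, recreating the VP1-2A junction. The C110A substitution is described in the construct name as allowing that junction to sit in the active site. AviTag, polyhistidine and SET1 fragments are annotated downstream of the insert, but the record lists only the N-terminal His-SUMO tag, so whether these are translated is not stated.

The plasmid was used to produce protein for crystallization of the precursor-like 2A protease, yielding a deposited structure in space group P 6 1.
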