Features (pLannotate 1.2.2; 22 found; start..end, strand, type, name):
     54..72      +  promoter       T7 promoter: promoter for bacteriophage T7 RNA polymerase
     73..97      +  protein_bind   lac operator: The lac repressor binds to the lac operator to inhibit transcription in E. coli. This inhibition can be relieved by adding lactose or isopropyl-β-D-thiogalactopyranoside (IPTG). lac repressor encoded by lacI
    112..134     +  RBS            RBS: efficient ribosome binding site from bacteriophage T7 gene 10 (Olins and Rangwala, 1989)
    154..170     +  CDS            capTEV™ (fragment): composite tag for in vivo biotinylation, TEV protease cleavage, and 6xHis tagging
    187..483     +  CDS            SUMO1: SUMO1_HUMAN - Also known as SMT3C, SMT3H3, UBL1. Experimental evidence at protein level: Swiss-Prot protein existence level 1. Ubiquitin-like protein that can be covalently attached to proteins as a monomer or a lysine-linked polymer. Covalent attachment via an isopeptide bond to its substrates requires prior activation by the E1 complex SAE1-SAE2 and linkage to the E2 enzyme UBE2I, and can be promoted by E3 ligases such as PIAS1-4, RANBP2 or CBX4. This post- translational modification on lysine residues of proteins plays a crucial role in a number of cellular processes such as nuclear transpo
    475..936     +  CDS            POLG_HE71 (fragment): Experimental evidence at protein level: Swiss-Prot protein existence level 1. [RNA-directed RNA polymerase]: Replicates the viral genomic RNA on the surface of intracellular membranes. May form linear arrays of subunits that propagate along a strong head-to-tail interaction called interface-I. Covalently attaches UMP to a tyrosine of VPg, which is used to prime RNA synthesis. The positive stranded RNA genome is first replicated at virus induced membranous vesicles, creating a dsRNA genomic replication form. This dsRNA is then used as template to synthesize positive stranded RNA genomes. ss(+)R
    952..993     +  CDS            AviTag™ (fragment): peptide tag that allows for enzymatic biotinylation
    994..1011    +  CDS            9xHis (fragment): 9xHis affinity tag
   1021..1070    +  CDS            SET1 (fragment): solubility-enhancement tag derived from T7 phage gene 10B
   1078..1125    +  terminator     T7 terminator: transcription terminator for bacteriophage T7 RNA polymerase
   1162..1590    +  rep_origin     f1 ori (sequence partly withheld): f1 bacteriophage origin of replication; arrow indicates direction of (+) strand synthesis
   1643..1700    +  promoter       AmpR promoter (fragment): bla
   1709..2524    -  CDS            KanR: aminoglycoside phosphotransferase; aph(3')-Ia; confers resistance to kanamycin in bacteria or G418 (Geneticin®) in eukaryotes
   2646..3234    +  rep_origin     ori: high-copy-number ColE1/pMB1/pBR322/pUC origin of replication
   3420..3559    -  misc_feature   bom: basis of mobility region from pBR322
   3661..3852    -  CDS            rop: Rop protein, which maintains plasmids at low copy number; rop
   3869..4249    +  CDS            YPB1_ECOLX: Protein predicted: Swiss-Prot protein existence level 4. From Escherichia coli.
   4321..4612    -  CDS            TcR (fragment): tetracycline efflux protein; tet; confers resistance to tetracycline
   4627..4648    -  protein_bind   CAP binding site: CAP binding activates transcription in the presence of cAMP. E. coli catabolite activator protein
   4661..5743    -  CDS            lacI: lac repressor; lacI; The lac repressor binds to the lac operator to inhibit transcription in E. coli. This inhibition can be relieved by adding lactose or isopropyl-β-D-thiogalactopyranoside (IPTG).
   5744..5821    -  promoter       lacI promoter: lacI
   5829..32      -  CDS            TcR (fragment) (across the origin): tetracycline efflux protein; tet; confers resistance to tetracycline
>Addgene plasmid #228633 | EV-A71 isolate 4643-TW98 2A precursor protease with C110A and four aa at N-term to create a VP1-2A junction in active site | addgene full sequence | sequence record 464103 | Addgene NGS Result
TGCCGGCCACGATGCGTCCGGCGTAGAGGATCGAGATCTCGATCCCGCGAAATTAATACGACTCACTATA
GGGGAATTGTGAGCGGATAACAATTCCCCTCTAGAAATAATTTTGTTTAACTTTAAGAAGGAGATATACA
TATGTGCAGCAGCCATCATCATCATCATCACGGCAGCGGCAGCGGCTCTGACCAGGAGGCAAAACCTTCA
ACTGAGGACTTGGGGGATAAGAAGGAAGGTGAATATATTAAACTCAAAGTCATTGGACAGGATAGCAGTG
AGATTCACTTCAAAGTGAAAATGACAACACATCTCAAGAAACTCAAAGAATCATACTGTCAAAGACAGGG
TGTTCCAATGAATTCACTCAGGTTTCTCTTTGAGGGTCAGAGAATTGCTGATAATCATACTCCAAAAGAA
CTGGGAATGGAGGAAGAAGATGTGATTGAAGTTTACCAGGAGCAAACGGGAGGTATCACCACCCTCGGGA
AATTTGGACAGCAGTCCGGAGCTATCTACGTGGGCAACTTTAGAGTGGTTAACCGCCATCTTGCTACTCA
TAATGACTGGGCAAACCTTGTTTGGGAAGACAGCTCCCGCGACTTGCTCGTATCATCTACCACTGCTCAA
GGTTGTGACACGATTGCTCGTTGCAATTGCCAGACAGGAGTGTATTATTGTAACTCAATGAGAAAACACT
ATCCGGTCAGTTTCTCGAAACCCAGTTTGATCTTCGTGGAGGCCAGCGAGTATTATCCAGCTAGATACCA
GTCACATCTCATGCTTGCAGTGGGTCATTCGGAACCAGGGGATGCCGGTGGCATTCTTAGATGCCAACAT
GGCGTCGTAGGGATAGTTTCCACCGGGGGAAACGGCCTGGTGGGGTTCGCCGATGTGAGGGATCTTCTGT
GGTTGGATGATGAAGCCATGGAGCAGTAAAGCGGTGGCGGTCTGAACGACATCTTCGAGGCTCAGAAAAT
CGAATGGCACGAACACCACCACCACCACCACTGAGATCCGGCTGCTAACAAAGCCCGAAAGGAAGCTGAG
TTGGCTGCTGCCACCGCTGAGCAATAACTAGCATAACCCCTTGGGGCCTCTAAACGGGTCTTGAGGGGTT
TTTTGCTGAAAGGAGGAACTATATCCGGATTGGCGAATGGG
[124 nt withheld, positions 1162-1285]
C
[91 nt withheld, positions 1287-1377]
A
[49 nt withheld, positions 1379-1427]
CCTTTGACGTTGGAGTCCACGTTCTTT
[37 nt withheld, positions 1455-1491]
ACCCTATCTCGGTCTATTCTTTTGATTTATAAGGGATTTTGCCGATTTCGGCCTATTGGTTAAAAAATGA
GCTGATTTAACAAAAATTTAACGCGAATTTTAACAAAATATTAACGCTTACAATTTAGGTGGCACTTTTC
GGGGAAATGTGCGCGGAACCCCTATTTGTTTATTTTTCTAAATACATTCAAATATGTATCCGCTCATGAA
TTAATTCTTAGAAAAACTCATCGAGCATCAAATGAAACTGCAATTTATTCATATCAGGATTATCAATACC
ATATTTTTGAAAAAGCCGTTTCTGTAATGAAGGAGAAAACTCACCGAGGCAGTTCCATAGGATGGCAAGA
TCCTGGTATCGGTCTGCGATTCCGACTCGTCCAACATCAATACAACCTATTAATTTCCCCTCGTCAAAAA
TAAGGTTATCAAGTGAGAAATCACCATGAGTGACGACTGAATCCGGTGAGAATGGCAAAAGTTTATGCAT
TTCTTTCCAGACTTGTTCAACAGGCCAGCCATTACGCTCGTCATCAAAATCACTCGCATCAACCAAACCG
TTATTCATTCGTGATTGCGCCTGAGCGAGACGAAATACGCGATCGCTGTTAAAAGGACAATTACAAACAG
GAATCGAATGCAACCGGCGCAGGAACACTGCCAGCGCATCAACAATATTTTCACCTGAATCAGGATATTC
TTCTAATACCTGGAATGCTGTTTTCCCGGGGATCGCAGTGGTGAGTAACCATGCATCATCAGGAGTACGG
ATAAAATGCTTGATGGTCGGAAGAGGCATAAATTCCGTCAGCCAGTTTAGTCTGACCATCTCATCTGTAA
CATCATTGGCAACGCTACCTTTGCCATGTTTCAGAAACAACTCTGGCGCATCGGGCTTCCCATACAATCG
ATAGATTGTCGCACCTGATTGCCCGACATTATCGCGAGCCCATTTATACCCATATAAATCAGCATCCATG
TTGGAATTTAATCGCGGCCTAGAGCAAGACGTTTCCCGTTGAATATGGCTCATAACACCCCTTGTATTAC
TGTTTATGTAAGCAGACAGTTTTATTGTTCATGACCAAAATCCCTTAACGTGAGTTTTCGTTCCACTGAG
CGTCAGACCCCGTAGAAAAGATCAAAGGATCTTCTTGAGATCCTTTTTTTCTGCGCGTAATCTGCTGCTT
GCAAACAAAAAAACCACCGCTACCAGCGGTGGTTTGTTTGCCGGATCAAGAGCTACCAACTCTTTTTCCG
AAGGTAACTGGCTTCAGCAGAGCGCAGATACCAAATACTGTCCTTCTAGTGTAGCCGTAGTTAGGCCACC
ACTTCAAGAACTCTGTAGCACCGCCTACATACCTCGCTCTGCTAATCCTGTTACCAGTGGCTGCTGCCAG
TGGCGATAAGTCGTGTCTTACCGGGTTGGACTCAAGACGATAGTTACCGGATAAGGCGCAGCGGTCGGGC
TGAACGGGGGGTTCGTGCACACAGCCCAGCTTGGAGCGAACGACCTACACCGAACTGAGATACCTACAGC
GTGAGCTATGAGAAAGCGCCACGCTTCCCGAAGGGAGAAAGGCGGACAGGTATCCGGTAAGCGGCAGGGT
CGGAACAGGAGAGCGCACGAGGGAGCTTCCAGGGGGAAACGCCTGGTATCTTTATAGTCCTGTCGGGTTT
CGCCACCTCTGACTTGAGCGTCGATTTTTGTGATGCTCGTCAGGGGGGCGGAGCCTATGGAAAAACGCCA
GCAACGCGGCCTTTTTACGGTTCCTGGCCTTTTGCTGGCCTTTTGCTCACATGTTCTTTCCTGCGTTATC
CCCTGATTCTGTGGATAACCGTATTACCGCCTTTGAGTGAGCTGATACCGCTCGCCGCAGCCGAACGACC
GAGCGCAGCGAGTCAGTGAGCGAGGAAGCGGAAGAGCGCCTGATGCGGTATTTTCTCCTTACGCATCTGT
GCGGTATTTCACACCGCAATGGTGCACTCTCAGTACAATCTGCTCTGATGCCGCATAGTTAAGCCAGTAT
ACACTCCGCTATCGCTACGTGACTGGGTCATGGCTGCGCCCCGACACCCGCCAACACCCGCTGACGCGCC
CTGACGGGCTTGTCTGCTCCCGGCATCCGCTTACAGACAAGCTGTGACCGTCTCCGGGAGCTGCATGTGT
CAGAGGTTTTCACCGTCATCACCGAAACGCGCGAGGCAGCTGCGGTAAAGCTCATCAGCGTGGTCGTGAA
GCGATTCACAGATGTCTGCCTGTTCATCCGCGTCCAGCTCGTTGAGTTTCTCCAGAAGCGTTAATGTCTG
GCTTCTGATAAAGCGGGCCATGTTAAGGGCGGTTTTTTCCTGTTTGGTCACTGATGCCTCCGTGTAAGGG
GGATTTCTGTTCATGGGGGTAATGATACCGATGAAACGAGAGAGGATGCTCACGATACGGGTTACTGATG
ATGAACATGCCCGGTTACTGGAACGTTGTGAGGGTAAACAACTGGCGGTATGGATGCGGCGGGACCAGAG
AAAAATCACTCAGGGTCAATGCCAGCGCTTCGTTAATACAGATGTAGGTGTTCCACAGGGTAGCCAGCAG
CATCCTGCGATGCAGATCCGGAACATAATGGTGCAGGGCGCTGACTTCCGCGTTTCCAGACTTTACGAAA
CACGGAAACCGAAGACCATTCATGTTGTTGCTCAGGTCGCAGACGTTTTGCAGCAGCAGTCGCTTCACGT
TCGCTCGCGTATCGGTGATTCATTCTGCTAACCAGTAAGGCAACCCCGCCAGCCTAGCCGGGTCCTCAAC
GACAGGAGCACGATCATGCGCACCCGTGGGGCCGCCATGCCGGCGATAATGGCCTGCTTCTCGCCGAAAC
GTTTGGTGGCGGGACCAGTGACGAAGGCTTGAGCGAGGGCGTGCAAGATTCCGAATACCGCAAGCGACAG
GCCGATCATCGTCGCGCTCCAGCGAAAGCGGTCCTCGCCGAAAATGACCCAGAGCGCTGCCGGCACCTGT
CCTACGAGTTGCATGATAAAGAAGACAGTCATAAGTGCGGCGACGATAGTCATGCCCCGCGCCCACCGGA
AGGAGCTGACTGGGTTGAAGGCTCTCAAGGGCATCGGTCGAGATCCCGGTGCCTAATGAGTGAGCTAACT
TACATTAATTGCGTTGCGCTCACTGCCCGCTTTCCAGTCGGGAAACCTGTCGTGCCAGCTGCATTAATGA
ATCGGCCAACGCGCGGGGAGAGGCGGTTTGCGTATTGGGCGCCAGGGTGGTTTTTCTTTTCACCAGTGAG
ACGGGCAACAGCTGATTGCCCTTCACCGCCTGGCCCTGAGAGAGTTGCAGCAAGCGGTCCACGCTGGTTT
GCCCCAGCAGGCGAAAATCCTGTTTGATGGTGGTTAACGGCGGGATATAACATGAGCTGTCTTCGGTATC
GTCGTATCCCACTACCGAGATATCCGCACCAACGCGCAGCCCGGACTCGGTAATGGCGCGCATTGCGCCC
AGCGCCATCTGATCGTTGGCAACCAGCATCGCAGTGGGAACGATGCCCTCATTCAGCATTTGCATGGTTT
GTTGAAAACCGGACATGGCACTCCAGTCGCCTTCCCGTTCCGCTATCGGCTGAATTTGATTGCGAGTGAG
ATATTTATGCCAGCCAGCCAGACGCAGACGCGCCGAGACAGAACTTAATGGGCCCGCTAACAGCGCGATT
TGCTGGTGACCCAATGCGACCAGATGCTCCACGCCCAGTCGCGTACCGTCTTCATGGGAGAAAATAATAC
TGTTGATGGGTGTCTGGTCAGAGACATCAAGAAATAACGCCGGAACATTAGTGCAGGCAGCTTCCACAGC
AATGGCATCCTGGTCATCCAGCGGATAGTTAATGATCAGCCCACTGACGCGTTGCGCGAGAAGATTGTGC
ACCGCCGCTTTACAGGCTTCGACGCCGCTTCGTTCTACCATCGACACCACCACGCTGGCACCCAGTTGAT
CGGCGCGAGATTTAATCGCCGCGACAATTTGCGACGGCGCGTGCAGGGCCAGACTGGAGGTGGCAACGCC
AATCAGCAACGACTGTTTGCCCGCCAGTTGTTGTGCCACGCGGTTGGGAATGTAATTCAGCTCCGCCATC
GCCGCTTCCACTTTTTCCCGCGTTTTCGCAGAAACGTGGCTGGCCTGGTTCACCACGCGGGAAACGGTCT
GATAAGAGACACCGGCATACTCTGCGACATCGTATAACGTTACTGGTTTCACATTCACCACCCTGAATTG
ACTCTCTTCCGGGCGCTATCATGCCATACCGCGAAAGGTTTTGCGCCATTCGATGGTGTCCGGGATCTCG
ACGCTCTCCCTTATGCGACTCCTGCATTAGGAAGCAGCCCAGTAGTAGGTTGAGGCCGTTGAGCACCGCC
GCCGCAAGGAATGGTGCATGCAAGGAGATGGCGCCCAACAGTCCCCCGGCCACGGGGCCTGCCACCATAC
CCACGCCGAAACAAGCGCTCATGAGCCCGAAGTGGCGAGCCCGATCTTCCCCATCGGTGATGTCGGCGAT
ATAGGCGCCAGCAACCGCACCTGTGGCGCCGGTGA
