>Addgene plasmid #228633 | EV-A71 isolate 4643-TW98 2A precursor protease with C110A and four aa at N-term to create a VP1-2A junction in active site | depositor partial sequence | sequence record 449294 | Coding region for expression
ATCACCACCCTCGGGAAATTTGGACAGCAGTCCGGAGCTATCTACGTGGGCAACTTTAGAGTGGTTAACC
GCCATCTTGCTACTCATAATGACTGGGCAAACCTTGTTTGGGAAGACAGCTCCCGCGACTTGCTCGTATC
ATCTACCACTGCTCAAGGTTGTGACACGATTGCTCGTTGCAATTGCCAGACAGGAGTGTATTATTGTAAC
TCAATGAGAAAACACTATCCGGTCAGTTTCTCGAAACCCAGTTTGATCTTCGTGGAGGCCAGCGAGTATT
ATCCAGCTAGATACCAGTCACATCTCATGCTTGCAGTGGGTCATTCGGAACCAGGGGATGCCGGTGGCAT
TCTTAGATGCCAACATGGCGTCGTAGGGATAGTTTCCACCGGGGGAAACGGCCTGGTGGGGTTCGCCGAT
GTGAGGGATCTTCTGTGGTTGGATGATGAAGCCATGGAGCAGCAG
